Addgene plasmid #239910: LLP988
Purpose: TCTP-SynPro-08 as Level-0 part (Golden Gate cloning)
Depositing lab: Ryan Lister. Depositing organization: University of Western Australia. Publication: CRISPRi-based circuits to control gene expression in plants. Khan MA, Herring G, Zhu JY, Oliva M, Fourie E, Johnston B, Zhang Z, Potter J, Pineda L, Pflueger J, Swain T, Pflueger C, Lloyd JPB, Secco D, Small I, Kidd BN, Lister R. Nat Biotechnol. 2025 Mar;43(3):416-430. doi: 10.1038/s41587-024-02236-w. Epub 2024 May 20. PubMed 38769424.
Backbone
  Vector backbone: pAGM9121
  Vector type: Synthetic Biology
Growth in bacteria
  Bacterial resistance: Spectinomycin, 50 μg/mL
  Growth temperature: 30°C
  Growth strain: DH5alpha
  Copy number: High Copy
Gene/Insert
  Gene/Insert name: TCTP-SynPro-08 engineered promoter
  Species: Synthetic
  Mutation: N/A
  Cloning method: Restriction Enzyme; 5′ cloning site Unknown (unknown if destroyed)
Terms and licenses: Academic/Nonprofit Terms; Industry Terms: Not Available to Industry
How to cite: LLP988 was a gift from Ryan Lister (Addgene plasmid # 239910 ; http://n2t.net/addgene:239910 ; RRID:Addgene_239910)
