[The description below was written by a language model from this plasmid's Addgene catalogue record and pLannotate feature annotations shown in this document.]
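Description:
LLP988 is a small (about 2.4 kb) Level-0 parts plasmid for Golden Gate modular cloning, built on the pAGM9121 backbone, a standard acceptor vector used in MoClo-style assembly to hold individual sequence-verified genetic parts. It is a bacterial storage and donor plasmid rather than an expression or delivery vector in its own right. It is maintained in E. coli at high copy through a ColE1/pUC-type origin of replication and is selected with spectinomycin, conferred by the aadA aminoglycoside adenylyltransferase gene (SmR). The annotated fragments of a class 1 integron Pc promoter and of a gentamicin acetyltransferase gene upstream of aadA are most likely remnants of the integron-derived resistance cassette that drives marker expression, not functional payload elements.

The insert is TCTP-SynPro-08, a synthetic engineered promoter stored as a promoter-class Level-0 part. The automated feature table does not annotate it, which is expected for a bespoke synthetic sequence, so its exact position, length and internal architecture are not given in the record. The flanking Type IIS restriction sites and fusion overhangs that would release the part are also not listed, and the cloning sites are recorded as unknown.

The name suggests a derivative of a TCTP promoter, but the record gives no details of how it was modified. The associated work concerns CRISPRi-based circuits for controlling gene expression in plants, so this part is presumably intended to be assembled upstream of coding sequences and terminators into higher-level transcriptional units as a regulatable promoter component in such synthetic plant gene circuits.
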