Features (pLannotate 1.2.2; 4 found; start..end, strand, type, name):
     23..46      +  promoter       Pc promoter (fragment): intI1 (promoter lies within the coding sequence); class 1 integron promoter
    222..278     +  CDS            GmR (fragment): gentamycin acetyltransferase; aacC1; confers resistance to gentamycin
    289..1076    +  CDS            SmR (fragment): aminoglycoside adenylyltransferase (Murphy, 1985); aadA; confers resistance to spectinomycin and streptomycin
   1417..2005    +  rep_origin     ori: high-copy-number ColE1/pMB1/pBR322/pUC origin of replication
>Addgene plasmid #239910 | LLP988 | addgene full sequence | sequence record 486315 | Addgene NGS Result
GTGCCGAGGCACGAACCCAGTGGACATAAGCCTGTTCGGTTCGTAAGCTGTAATGCAAGTAGCGTATGCG
CTCACGCAACTGGTCCAGAACCTTGACCGAACGCAGCGGTGGTAACGGCGCAGTGGCGGTTTTCATGGCT
TGTTATGACTGTTTTTTTGGGGTACAGTCTATGCCTCGGGCATCCAAGCAGCAAGCGCGTTACGCCGTGG
GTCGATGTTTGATGTTATGGAGCAGCAACGATGTTACGCAGCAGGGCAGTCGCCCTAAAACAAAGTTAAA
CATCATGGGGGAAGCGGTGATCGCCGAAGTATCGACTCAACTATCAGAGGTAGTTGGCGTCATCGAGCGC
CATCTCGAACCGACGTTGCTGGCCGTACATTTGTACGGCTCCGCAGTGGATGGCGGCCTGAAGCCACACA
GCGATATTGATTTGCTGGTTACGGTGACCGTAAGGCTTGATGAAACAACGCGGCGAGCTTTGATCAACGA
CCTTTTGGAAACTTCGGCTTCCCCTGGAGAGAGCGAGATTCTCCGCGCTGTAGAAGTCACCATTGTTGTG
CACGACGACATCATTCCGTGGCGTTATCCAGCTAAGCGCGAACTGCAATTTGGAGAATGGCAGCGCAATG
ACATTCTTGCAGGTATCTTCGAGCCAGCCACGATCGACATTGATCTGGCTATCTTGCTGACAAAAGCAAG
AGAACATAGCGTTGCCTTGGTAGGTCCAGCGGCGGAGGAACTCTTTGATCCGGTTCCTGAACAGGATCTA
TTTGAGGCGCTAAATGAAACCTTAACGCTATGGAACTCGCCGCCCGACTGGGCTGGCGATGAGCGAAATG
TAGTGCTTACGTTGTCCCGCATTTGGTACAGCGCAGTAACCGGCAAAATCGCGCCGAAGGATGTCGCTGC
CGACTGGGCAATGGAGCGCCTGCCGGCCCAGTATCAGCCCGTCATACTTGAAGCTAGACAGGCTTATCTT
GGACAAGAAGAAGATCGCTTGGCCTCGCGCGCAGATCAGTTGGAAGAATTTGTCCATTACGTGAAAGGCG
AGATCACCAAGGTAGTCGGCAAATAATGTCTAGCTAGAAATTCGTTCAAGCCGACGCCGCTTCGCGGCGC
GGCTTAACTCAAGCGTTAGATGCACTAAGCACATAATTGCTCACAGCCAAACTATCAGGTCAAGTCTGCT
TTTATTATTTTTAAGCGTGCATAATAAGCCCTACACAAATTGGGAGATATATCATGCTGTCAGACCAAGT
TTACTCATATATACTTTAGATTGATTTAAAACTTCATTTTTAATTTAAAAGGATCTAGGTGAAGATCCTT
TTTGATAATCTCATGACCAAAATCCCTTAACGTGAGTTTTCGTTCCACTGAGCGTCAGACCCCGTAGAAA
AGATCAAAGGATCTTCTTGAGATCCTTTTTTTCTGCGCGTAATCTGCTGCTTGCAAACAAAAAAACCACC
GCTACCAGCGGTGGTTTGTTTGCCGGATCAAGAGCTACCAACTCTTTTTCCGAAGGTAACTGGCTTCAGC
AGAGCGCAGATACCAAATACTGTTCTTCTAGTGTAGCCGTAGTTAGGCCACCACTTCAAGAACTCTGTAG
CACCGCCTACATACCTCGCTCTGCTAATCCTGTTACCAGTGGCTGCTGCCAGTGGCGATAAGTCGTGTCT
TACCGGGTTGGACTCAAGACGATAGTTACCGGATAAGGCGCAGCGGTCGGGCTGAACGGGGGGTTCGTGC
ACACAGCCCAGCTTGGAGCGAACGACCTACACCGAACTGAGATACCTACAGCGTGAGCTATGAGAAAGCG
CCACGCTTCCCGAAGGGAGAAAGGCGGACAGGTATCCGGTAAGCGGCAGGGTCGGAACAGGAGAGCGCAC
GAGGGAGCTTCCAGGGGGAAACGCCTGGTATCTTTATAGTCCTGTCGGGTTTCGCCACCTCTGACTTGAG
CGTCGATTTTTGTGATGCTCGTCAGGGGGGCGGAGCCTATGGAAAAACGCCAGCAACGCGGCCTTTTTAC
GGTTCCTGCACTCTGTGGTCTCAGGAGCCAACACTCGAATCCCCACCCGTTGGACCAAACCCGGCTCATT
AAGCGTCGGTTCAGATTTATTTCCTTTATTTAAAAAAAAGGAAAGGGTAAAAAATAGAAAATTGGAAACA
GTTAAAGCCCAAAATTGTAATTTACCGAGAATTGTAAATTTACCTGCAACCCACAAATATCCAGTTGGAC
TATAAATAGTGACATAAACATTCGACTCTGGAATCCCCTCGTCGCTGCGTCTCTCTCCCGCAACCTTCGA
TTTTCGTTTATTCGCATCCATCGGAGAGAGAAAACAATCAATAAGCGACCTACTCGAGACCACGAA
